Addgene plasmid #154951: hSyn-DIO-somBiPOLES-mCerulean
Purpose: Optogenetic tool for blue-light inhibition and red-light excitation of neurons
Depositing lab: Simon Wiegert. Depositing organization: Universitaetsklinikum Hamburg-Eppendorf. Publication: BiPOLES is an optogenetic tool developed for bidirectional dual-color control of neurons. Vierock J, Rodriguez-Rozada S, Dieter A, Pieper F, Sims R, Tenedini F, Bergs ACF, Bendifallah I, Zhou F, Zeitzschel N, Ahlbeck J, Augustin S, Sauter K, Papagiakoumou E, Gottschalk A, Soba P, Emiliani V, Engel AK, Hegemann P, Wiegert JS. Nat Commun. 2021 Jul 26;12(1):4527. doi: 10.1038/s41467-021-24759-5. PubMed 34312384.
Backbone
  Vector backbone: pAAV2
  Backbone size w/o insert (bp): 4822
  Vector type: Mammalian Expression, AAV
Growth in bacteria
  Bacterial resistance: Ampicillin, 100 μg/mL
  Growth temperature: 37°C
  Growth strain: NEB Stable
  Copy number: High Copy
Gene/Insert
  Gene/Insert name: somBiPOLES
  Species: Synthetic
  Insert size (bp): 3273
  Promoter: human synapsin
  Tag / fusion protein: soma-targeting motif from Kv2.1 channel (C terminal on insert)
  Cloning method: Restriction Enzyme; 5′ cloning site BamHI (destroyed during cloning); 3′ cloning site HindIII (destroyed during cloning)
  Sequencing primers: 5′ GACTCAGCGCTGCCTCAGTCTG; 3′ TGTTGCTCCTTTTACGCTATG
Terms and licenses: Academic/Nonprofit Terms; Industry Terms: Not Available to Industry
Depositor comments: The insert contains the fluorescence tag mCerulean3 in between the 2 channelrhodopsins (C-terminal of GtACR2) . Please visit https://www.biorxiv.org/content/10.1101/2020.07.15.204347v1 for bioRxiv preprint.
How to cite: hSyn-DIO-somBiPOLES-mCerulean was a gift from Simon Wiegert (Addgene plasmid # 154951 ; http://n2t.net/addgene:154951 ; RRID:Addgene_154951) For viral preps, please replace (Addgene plasmid # 154951) in the above sentence with: (Addgene viral prep # 154951-AAV5), (Addgene viral prep # 154951-AAV9), or (Addgene viral prep # 154951-AAVrg)
