[The description below was written by a language model from this plasmid's Addgene catalogue record and pLannotate feature annotations shown in this document.]
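Description:
hSyn-DIO-somBiPOLES-mCerulean is an AAV transfer plasmid built on a pAAV2 backbone for Cre-dependent, neuron-specific expression of a bidirectional optogenetic actuator in mammalian cells. It is about 8.1 kb in total. In bacteria it is maintained through a high-copy ColE1/pUC-type origin with ampicillin selection (β-lactamase under its own promoter), and it also carries an f1 phage origin. AAV2 inverted terminal repeats flank the expression cassette so it can be packaged into recombinant AAV. The right-hand ITR is annotated in full, whereas only short fragments of the left one were detected in the sequencing-derived record.

Expression is driven by the human synapsin I promoter, and the transcript is stabilised and terminated by a downstream WPRE and hGH polyadenylation signal. The synthetic somBiPOLES coding sequence sits in reverse orientation between two pairs of incompatible recombination sites, lox2272 and loxP, arranged as a DIO (double-floxed inverted) switch. Cre recombinase irreversibly flips the insert into the sense orientation, restricting expression to Cre-positive neurons. According to the depositor, the fusion begins with the anion-conducting channelrhodopsin GtACR2. This part is not annotated in the feature table, presumably falling in the unannotated stretch upstream of the other elements. Next come a short Kir2.1 (KCNJ2)-derived fragment, mCerulean3 as a cyan fluorescent tag, an Atp4b (H+/K+-ATPase β subunit) fragment linking the two opsins, the red-light-driven channelrhodopsin Chrimson, and a C-terminal soma-targeting motif from the Kv2.1 (Kcnb1) channel. The construct is used to inhibit neurons with blue light and excite the same cells with red light, with the tool concentrated at the soma.
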