Features (pLannotate 1.2.2; 26 found; start..end, strand, type, name):
     12..39      +  repeat_region  AAV2 ITR (fragment): inverted terminal repeat of adeno-associated virus serotype 2 inverted
     68..95      +  repeat_region  AAV2 ITR (fragment): inverted terminal repeat of adeno-associated virus serotype 2 inverted
    175..622     +  promoter       hSyn promoter: human synapsin I promoter; confers neuron-specific expression (Kügler et al., 2003)
    636..653     +  misc_feature   MCS (fragment): pUC18/19 multiple cloning site
    660..693     +  protein_bind   lox2272: Cre-mediated recombination occurs in the 8-bp core sequence (GGATACTT). lox2272 sites are compatible with each other, but incompatible with loxP or loxN sites (Lee and Saito, 1988). Cre recombinase
    694..743     -  intron         β-globin intron (fragment): internally truncated intron from human β-globin
    744..777     +  protein_bind   loxP: Cre-mediated recombination occurs in the 8-bp core sequence (GCATACAT). Cre recombinase
    798..992     -  CDS            Kcnb1 (fragment): KCNB1_RAT - Experimental evidence at protein level: Swiss-Prot protein existence level 1. Voltage-gated potassium channel that mediates transmembrane potassium transport in excitable membranes, primarily in the brain, but also in the pancreas and cardiovascular system. Contributes to the regulation of the action potential (AP) repolarization, duration and frequency of repetitive AP firing in neurons, muscle cells and endocrine cells and plays a role in homeostatic attenuation of electrical excitability throughout the brain (PubMed:10024359, PubMed:10618149, PubMed:12451110, PubMed:17379638, Pu
    999..2042    -  CDS            Chrimson: red light-drivable channelrhodopsin from Chlamydomonas noctigama (Klapoetke et al., 2014)
   2085..2396    -  CDS            Atp4b (fragment): ATP4B_MOUSE - Experimental evidence at protein level: Swiss-Prot protein existence level 1. The beta subunit of the gastric H(+)/K(+) ATPase pump which transports H(+) ions in exchange for K(+) ions across the apical membrane of parietal cells. Plays a structural and regulatory role in the assembly and membrane targeting of a functionally active pump (By similarity). Within a transport cycle, the transfer of a H(+) ion across the membrane is coupled to ATP hydrolysis and is associated with a transient phosphorylation of the alpha subunit that shifts the pump conformation from inward-facing (E1
   2403..3113    -  CDS            mCerulean3: mCerulean3 is a basic (constitutively fluorescent) cyan fluorescent protein published in 2011, derived from Aequorea victoria. It is reported to be a somewhat slowly-maturing monomer with very low acid sensitivity.
   3123..3182    -  CDS            KCNJ2 (fragment): KCNJ2_HUMAN - Also known as IRK1. Experimental evidence at protein level: Swiss-Prot protein existence level 1. Probably participates in establishing action potential waveform and excitability of neuronal and muscle tissues. Inward rectifier potassium channels are characterized by a greater tendency to allow potassium to flow into the cell rather than out of it. Their voltage dependence is regulated by the concentration of extracellular potassium; as external potassium is raised, the voltage range of the channel opening shifts to more positive voltages. The inward rectification is mainly due t
   4080..4113    -  protein_bind   lox2272: Cre-mediated recombination occurs in the 8-bp core sequence (GGATACTT). lox2272 sites are compatible with each other, but incompatible with loxP or loxN sites (Lee and Saito, 1988). Cre recombinase
   4114..4163    -  intron         β-globin intron (fragment): internally truncated intron from human β-globin
   4164..4197    -  protein_bind   loxP: Cre-mediated recombination occurs in the 8-bp core sequence (GCATACAT). Cre recombinase
   4198..4222    +  misc_feature   MCS (fragment): pBluescript multiple cloning site
   4222..4810    +  misc_feature   WPRE: woodchuck hepatitis virus posttranscriptional regulatory element
   4842..5318    +  polyA_signal   hGH poly(A) signal: human growth hormone polyadenylation signal
   5358..5498    +  repeat_region  AAV2 ITR: inverted terminal repeat of adeno-associated virus serotype 2 inverted
   5503..5554    -  misc_feature   bom (fragment): basis of mobility region from pBR322
   5573..6028    +  rep_origin     f1 ori (sequence partly withheld): f1 bacteriophage origin of replication; arrow indicates direction of (+) strand synthesis
   6029..6078    -  misc_feature   bom (fragment): basis of mobility region from pBR322
   6180..6215    -  CDS            rop (fragment): Rop protein, which maintains plasmids at low copy number; rop
   6310..6414    +  promoter       AmpR promoter: bla
   6415..7275    +  CDS            AmpR: β-lactamase; bla; confers resistance to ampicillin, carbenicillin, and related antibiotics
   7446..8034    +  rep_origin     ori: high-copy-number ColE1/pMB1/pBR322/pUC origin of replication
>Addgene plasmid #154951 | hSyn-DIO-somBiPOLES-mCerulean | addgene full sequence | sequence record 308768 | Addgene NGS Result
CCTGCAGGCAGCTGCGCGCTCGCTCGCTCACTGAGGCCGCCCGGGCGTCGGGCGACCTTTGGTCGCCCGG
CCTCAGTGAGCGAGCGAGCGCGCAGAGAGGGAGTGGCCAACTCCATCACTAGGGGTTCCTGCGGCCGCAC
GCGTGTGTCTAGACTGCAGAGGGCCCTGCGTATGAGTGCAAGTGGGTTTTAGGACCAGGATGAGGCGGGG
TGGGGGTGCCTACCTGACGACCGACCCCGACCCACTGGACAAGCACCCAACCCCCATTCCCCAAATTGCG
CATCCCCTATCAGAGAGGGGGAGGGGAAACAGGATGCGGCGAGGCGCGTGCGCACTGCCAGCTTCAGCAC
CGCGGACAGTGCCTTCGCCCCCGCCTGGCGGCGCGCGCCACCGCCGCCTCAGCACTGAAGGCGCGCTGAC
GTCACTCGCCGGTCCCCCGCAAACTCCCCTTCCCGGCCACCTTGGTCGCGTCCGCGCCGCCGCCGGCCCA
GCCGGACCGCACCACGCGAGGCGCGAGATAGGGGGGCACGGGCGCGACCATCTGCGCTGCGGCGCCGGCG
ACTCAGCGCTGCCTCAGTCTGCGGTGGGCAGCGGAGGAGTCGTGTCGTGCCTGAGAGCGCAGTCGAGAAG
GTACCGGATCCTCTAGAGTCGACTCCGGAATAACTTCGTATAGGATACTTTATACGAAGTTATGCAGAAT
GGTAGCTGGATTGTAGCTGCTATTAGCAATATGAAACCTCTTAATAACTTCGTATAGCATACATTATACG
AAGTTATGGCGCGAGCTTTCTAGATCAGAAGCGGGTGGCCTCGGGGAAGTCGGTGGCGCAGCTGATGAAG
CTGTCGATGCTGCTCATGCTGCGCATGTCGATCACGCCCTCGGTGCGGGCGGGCAGGGGGGCCACGGGGC
TGGGCATGCTGCTCATCTCCAGCTCCTCGGGGGGCTTGCTCTGGGGGGCCATCTCCTTGGTGTTCAGGAT
GGGCTGGCTCTGCTCGAGCACTGTGTCCTCGTCCTCCTCCTCCACGAACTCTTCCACTTCCACCTCCTCG
CCTCCGATCTCCATCTTGGTGGTCTTCCGGATGTCGCCGTGGATCAGGATGTGCTCGTGGATCTTGATCC
TCAGGTGGTGGGCCAGGAAGGTCCAAAACTCCTTGGCGATGATGTCGCAGATGCTGTGGCCGATGCTGTT
GGCGTAAGGGCTCAGCTTCAGCAGTCCTTCTGGTCCCACTGCCCAGAGGATTGGGTAGCTGCCCCAAGAG
GCGAAGTAAGCGTAGGCCATCAGCTTCACGACCATGCGGCAATGGCCTTTAGGCACGCTGTGGTTGGCTT
CCACGTAGCACTTGGCGGCCTGGAAGTACATGTAGCCGCCGTAGATGCAAGACACGATATACAGCAGCCA
CTTGAGCCAATCGGTAGCCAGTCCTGCGGCCATGCCGAACACGATCATTCCCACGCAAGACACGATCAGG
CCCATGGTCCGCTTGCTGTAGTCGTTCTTCAGGCCGCTCAGGTTGCTCAGCTTGATCAGGATCACGGGGC
AAGACAGCAGCCACTCGAAGTAGCGCAGGCAATAGGCGTGGTTGCCGGTAGACAGGTACACTGTGGCGGG
GCTGCTGAACTCCTTGAAGATCTCCAGGGTCACGAACAGCACCTCGACGCAACAGACGTAGACCTCCTCC
CAACCGCAAGTGGCCTTCCAAGCGCTGAAGCCGTAGAATGTCAGCAGGGCGATGGCGATGCTGAAAGCAA
TCCACTGGCAGACCTGGGCGCCGATCTTTTCTCCTGGTGTGCCTCTGCTGTGCAGCCAAGCCTGCTTCTT
CTCCACTCCCACGACCAGGTAGCCGCCTGTGGCCTCCACGAAGCAATATCCGTATCCGGCGTCGCTCAGT
CCGTAAGAAGGGTCACACCACCACTCGGTGCTGAAGCACTCGCCTGTAGGTGTCATTCCTCCACAGCCCA
TGTCCTCGTGGTGGTAGGGGTTAGGCCAAGGGTTGATGCCTCCGGCGGCAAACAGAGATCTGGTGGCGCT
GCTGATCAGCTCTTGTACAGCTCCCTCCGGACGTCCGGTGATCTGGGCCTGTCTAGAGCTGTTTTCAGAG
ATGTTGTAGGAAATCTGCAGCCCTCTTTCCCCATACACATCCGGTCTCAAGGTTACCCCCGGTGACTTTA
ACTGGTCCTGGTAGTCGGGGGTGTAGGGATCAATGGTCTGCATCAGCACATAGATGCACAAGGCAAAGAG
CCCAGTCATGACCACGTAGAAAGCTGCATAGTACAGGCTGATCCACACCCACCGGGCTGGGGTGCGGCCC
AGCATCTGCCCAGTGTCCGGGTTCCAACAGTATTGCCGGAATTCGGCCATGCGCTGGCTGCATGACTTCT
TCTCCTGCAGGGCTGCACCGGTATACAGCTCGTCCATGCCGAGAGTGATCCCGGCGGCGGTCACGAACTC
CAGCAGGACCATGTGATCGCGCTTCTCGTTGGGGTCTTTGCTCAGCTTGGACTGGGTGCTCAGGTAGTGG
TTGTCGGGCAGCAGCACGGGGCCGTCGCCGATGGGGGTGTTCTGCTGGTAGTGGTCGGCGAGCTGCACGC
TGCCGTCCTCGATGTTGCAGTTGAGGCCGAAGTTGGCCTTGATGCCGTTCTTCTGCTTGTCGGCGGTGAT
ATAGACGTTGCCGTGGATGGCGTTGTACTCCAGCTTGTGCCCCAGGATGTTGCCGTCCTCCTTGAAGTCG
ATGCCCTTCAGCTCGATGCGGTTCACCAGGGTGTCGCCCTCGAACTTCACCTCGGCGCGGGTCTTGTAGT
TGCCGTCGTCCTTGAAGAAGATGGTGCGCTCCTGGACGTAGCCTTCGGGCATGGCGGACTTGAAGAAGTC
GTGCTGCTTCATGTGGTCGGGGTAGCGGGCGAAGCACTGCACGCCCCAGCTCAGGGTGGTCACGAGGGTG
GGCCAGGGCACGGGCAGCTTGCCGGTGGTGCAGATGAACTTCAGGGTCAGCTTGCCGTAGGTGGCATCGC
CCTCGCCCTCGCCGGACACGCTGAACTTGTGGCCGTTTACGTCGCCGTCCAGCTCGACCAGGATGGGCAC
CACCCCGGTGAACAGCTCCTCGCCCTTGCTCACGGGTACCGCCACGTTGATGTCGATCTGGTCCAGGGGG
ATGTACTCGCCCTCGCTGGTGATCCTGCTCTTGGCCGCCGTACGTCCCCTTCCAAACATTCTGATATTGA
CTTCGTCGTTAGGAGGGGCATTCTTCTCGTGATTCAGGCCAAAAGGATCGTCGGCTTCGGGTTTCTCCTG
CCCTGGCAGACATGCGGGGTCCCACTTCCCTTCCAGCACTCCCCAGGCAGTGCTCCACAGGATCACTCCA
TATGTATTTTTGCACAGGCCGTCAGCCAGCAGGTACAGAATGGCGCTCACGTTCTCGTGGATCACGCAGA
CTCCGGTGGGTGAAATCAGCCACACGATTGGGAACATAGTCCAAGCAATAAAGAAGATCAGGCGCAGCAT
CTTGATCCTCACCACCACCTTCTGTGCCAGAGGTGTCCCGACAGATTCAAAGCCATACAGCCCCACTTGA
AAGATTGTGAAGACCACACTGTACTCGAACACCAGGCAGGTGGCCCCAAAGAAAAAGAACAGCCACTTCA
TATACTCTGCGGGAGAAATTGTAGCGGTGATTCCCATGACCACTCTAATGATGGAAGCGGCCTGTGCAAT
GGGATTCAGTGGGATACTTTTGTACTTCACCAGAGCCATGTTAGAAATCTGTCCCAGCATGATTGGACAG
GTGCACAGCCAGGAGGCCATTCGGCTCCAAGGAAAGAATCTGCCGTCCCTCATCTGCAGGGTTCCGTTGC
CAGTACTGGCCAGTGCATAAGTGATAGATTCGACAAAGGGCAGGTACACGGACTCCCAAGGGACCTTGGG
AGCCCTGCTAATCATGAAGATTGTCTGGCAGCCTGAGACCACGGCCCACACCAGCTGCAGCAGTGAGACG
AAGGTGGAGTCGATTCTGGACATATTGTAGCACTCGGTGTGAGTTGATGCCCATTCCCCATAGACGACCT
GTGATGCCATGGATCTAGCATAACTTCGTATAAAGTATCCTATACGAAGTTATTTGCCTTAACCCAGAAA
TTATCACTGTTATTCTTTAGAATGGTGCAAAGAATAACTTCGTATAATGTATGCTATACGAAGTTATGAA
TTCGATATCAAGCTTATCGATAATCAACCTCTGGATTACAAAATTTGTGAAAGATTGACTGGTATTCTTA
ACTATGTTGCTCCTTTTACGCTATGTGGATACGCTGCTTTAATGCCTTTGTATCATGCTATTGCTTCCCG
TATGGCTTTCATTTTCTCCTCCTTGTATAAATCCTGGTTGCTGTCTCTTTATGAGGAGTTGTGGCCCGTT
GTCAGGCAACGTGGCGTGGTGTGCACTGTGTTTGCTGACGCAACCCCCACTGGTTGGGGCATTGCCACCA
CCTGTCAGCTCCTTTCCGGGACTTTCGCTTTCCCCCTCCCTATTGCCACGGCGGAACTCATCGCCGCCTG
CCTTGCCCGCTGCTGGACAGGGGCTCGGCTGTTGGGCACTGACAATTCCGTGGTGTTGTCGGGGAAATCA
TCGTCCTTTCCTTGGCTGCTCGCCTATGTTGCCACCTGGATTCTGCGCGGGACGTCCTTCTGCTACGTCC
CTTCGGCCCTCAATCCAGCGGACCTTCCTTCCCGCGGCCTGCTGCCGGCTCTGCGGCCTCTTCCGCGTCT
TCGCCTTCGCCCTCAGACGAGTCGGATCTCCCTTTGGGCCGCCTCCCCGCATCGATACCGAGCGCTGCTC
GAGAGATCTACGGGTGGCATCCCTGTGACCCCTCCCCAGTGCCTCTCCTGGCCCTGGAAGTTGCCACTCC
AGTGCCCACCAGCCTTGTCCTAATAAAATTAAGTTGCATCATTTTGTCTGACTAGGTGTCCTTCTATAAT
ATTATGGGGTGGAGGGGGGTGGTATGGAGCAAGGGGCAAGTTGGGAAGACAACCTGTAGGGCCTGCGGGG
TCTATTGGGAACCAAGCTGGAGTGCAGTGGCACAATCTTGGCTCACTGCAATCTCCGCCTCCTGGGTTCA
AGCGATTCTCCTGCCTCAGCCTCCCGAGTTGTTGGGATTCCAGGCATGCATGACCAGGCTCAGCTAATTT
TTGTTTTTTTGGTAGAGACGGGGTTTCACCATATTGGCCAGGCTGGTCTCCAACTCCTAATCTCAGGTGA
TCTACCCACCTTGGCCTCCCAAATTGCTGGGATTACAGGCGTGAACCACTGCTCCCTTCCCTGTCCTTCT
GATTTTGTAGGTAACCACGTGCGGACCGAGCGGCCGCAGGAACCCCTAGTGATGGAGTTGGCCACTCCCT
CTCTGCGCGCTCGCTCGCTCACTGAGGCCGGGCGACCAAAGGTCGCCCGACGCCCGGGCTTTGCCCGGGC
GGCCTCAGTGAGCGAGCGAGCGCGCAGCTGCCTGCAGGGGCGCCTGATGCGGTATTTTCTCCTTACGCAT
CTGTGCGGTATTTCACACCGCATA
[95 nt withheld, positions 5555-5649]
T
[46 nt withheld, positions 5651-5696]
C
[141 nt withheld, positions 5698-5838]
CCTTTGACGTTGGAGTCCACGTTCTTT
[37 nt withheld, positions 5866-5902]
ACTCTATCTCGGGCTATTCTTTTGATTTATAAGGGATTTTGCCGATTTCGGTCTATTGGTTAAAAAATGA
GCTGATTTAACAAAAATTTAACGCGAATTTTAACAAAATATTAACGTTTACAATTTTATGGTGCACTCTC
AGTACAATCTGCTCTGATGCCGCATAGTTAAGCCAGCCCCGACACCCGCCAACACCCGCTGACGCGCCCT
GACGGGCTTGTCTGCTCCCGGCATCCGCTTACAGACAAGCTGTGACCGTCTCCGGGAGCTGCATGTGTCA
GAGGTTTTCACCGTCATCACCGAAACGCGCGAGACGAAAGGGCCTCGTGATACGCCTATTTTTATAGGTT
AATGTCATGATAATAATGGTTTCTTAGACGTCAGGTGGCACTTTTCGGGGAAATGTGCGCGGAACCCCTA
TTTGTTTATTTTTCTAAATACATTCAAATATGTATCCGCTCATGAGACAATAACCCTGATAAATGCTTCA
ATAATATTGAAAAAGGAAGAGTATGAGTATTCAACATTTCCGTGTCGCCCTTATTCCCTTTTTTGCGGCA
TTTTGCCTTCCTGTTTTTGCTCACCCAGAAACGCTGGTGAAAGTAAAAGATGCTGAAGATCAGTTGGGTG
CACGAGTGGGTTACATCGAACTGGATCTCAACAGCGGTAAGATCCTTGAGAGTTTTCGCCCCGAAGAACG
TTTTCCAATGATGAGCACTTTTAAAGTTCTGCTATGTGGCGCGGTATTATCCCGTATTGACGCCGGGCAA
GAGCAACTCGGTCGCCGCATACACTATTCTCAGAATGACTTGGTTGAGTACTCACCAGTCACAGAAAAGC
ATCTTACGGATGGCATGACAGTAAGAGAATTATGCAGTGCTGCCATAACCATGAGTGATAACACTGCGGC
CAACTTACTTCTGACAACGATCGGAGGACCGAAGGAGCTAACCGCTTTTTTGCACAACATGGGGGATCAT
GTAACTCGCCTTGATCGTTGGGAACCGGAGCTGAATGAAGCCATACCAAACGACGAGCGTGACACCACGA
TGCCTGTAGCAATGGCAACAACGTTGCGCAAACTATTAACTGGCGAACTACTTACTCTAGCTTCCCGGCA
ACAATTAATAGACTGGATGGAGGCGGATAAAGTTGCAGGACCACTTCTGCGCTCGGCCCTTCCGGCTGGC
TGGTTTATTGCTGATAAATCTGGAGCCGGTGAGCGTGGGTCTCGCGGTATCATTGCAGCACTGGGGCCAG
ATGGTAAGCCCTCCCGTATCGTAGTTATCTACACGACGGGGAGTCAGGCAACTATGGATGAACGAAATAG
ACAGATCGCTGAGATAGGTGCCTCACTGATTAAGCATTGGTAACTGTCAGACCAAGTTTACTCATATATA
CTTTAGATTGATTTAAAACTTCATTTTTAATTTAAAAGGATCTAGGTGAAGATCCTTTTTGATAATCTCA
TGACCAAAATCCCTTAACGTGAGTTTTCGTTCCACTGAGCGTCAGACCCCGTAGAAAAGATCAAAGGATC
TTCTTGAGATCCTTTTTTTCTGCGCGTAATCTGCTGCTTGCAAACAAAAAAACCACCGCTACCAGCGGTG
GTTTGTTTGCCGGATCAAGAGCTACCAACTCTTTTTCCGAAGGTAACTGGCTTCAGCAGAGCGCAGATAC
CAAATACTGTTCTTCTAGTGTAGCCGTAGTTAGGCCACCACTTCAAGAACTCTGTAGCACCGCCTACATA
CCTCGCTCTGCTAATCCTGTTACCAGTGGCTGCTGCCAGTGGCGATAAGTCGTGTCTTACCGGGTTGGAC
TCAAGACGATAGTTACCGGATAAGGCGCAGCGGTCGGGCTGAACGGGGGGTTCGTGCACACAGCCCAGCT
TGGAGCGAACGACCTACACCGAACTGAGATACCTACAGCGTGAGCTATGAGAAAGCGCCACGCTTCCCGA
AGGGAGAAAGGCGGACAGGTATCCGGTAAGCGGCAGGGTCGGAACAGGAGAGCGCACGAGGGAGCTTCCA
GGGGGAAACGCCTGGTATCTTTATAGTCCTGTCGGGTTTCGCCACCTCTGACTTGAGCGTCGATTTTTGT
GATGCTCGTCAGGGGGGCGGAGCCTATGGAAAAACGCCAGCAACGCGGCCTTTTTACGGTTCCTGGCCTT
TTGCTGGCCTTTTGCTCACATGT
