>Addgene plasmid #154951 | hSyn-DIO-somBiPOLES-mCerulean | depositor partial sequence | sequence record 299900 | somBiPOLES-mCerulean insert
ATGGCATCACAGGTCGTCTATGGGGAATGGGCATCAACTCACACCGAGTGCTACAATATGTCCAGAATCG
ACTCCACCTTCGTCTCACTGCTGCAGCTGGTGTGGGCCGTGGTCTCAGGCTGCCAGACAATCTTCATGAT
TAGCAGGGCTCCCAAGGTCCCTTGGGAGTCCGTGTACCTGCCCTTTGTCGAATCTATCACTTATGCACTG
GCCAGTACTGGCAACGGAACCCTGCAGATGAGGGACGGCAGATTCTTTCCTTGGAGCCGAATGGCCTCCT
GGCTGTGCACCTGTCCAATCATGCTGGGACAGATTTCTAACATGGCTCTGGTGAAGTACAAAAGTATCCC
ACTGAATCCCATTGCACAGGCCGCTTCCATCATTAGAGTGGTCATGGGAATCACCGCTACAATTTCTCCC
GCAGAGTATATGAAGTGGCTGTTCTTTTTCTTTGGGGCCACCTGCCTGGTGTTCGAGTACAGTGTGGTCT
TCACAATCTTTCAAGTGGGGCTGTATGGCTTTGAATCTGTCGGGACACCTCTGGCACAGAAGGTGGTGGT
GAGGATCAAGATGCTGCGCCTGATCTTCTTTATTGCTTGGACTATGTTCCCAATCGTGTGGCTGATTTCA
CCCACCGGAGTCTGCGTGATCCACGAGAACGTGAGCGCCATTCTGTACCTGCTGGCTGACGGCCTGTGCA
AAAATACATATGGAGTGATCCTGTGGAGCACTGCCTGGGGAGTGCTGGAAGGGAAGTGGGACCCCGCATG
TCTGCCAGGGCAGGAGAAACCCGAAGCCGACGATCCTTTTGGCCTGAATCACGAGAAGAATGCCCCTCCT
AACGACGAAGTCAATATCAGAATGTTTGGAAGGGGACGTACGGCGGCCAAGAGCAGGATCACCAGCGAGG
GCGAGTACATCCCCCTGGACCAGATCGACATCAACGTGGCGGTACCCGTGAGCAAGGGCGAGGAGCTGTT
CACCGGGGTGGTGCCCATCCTGGTCGAGCTGGACGGCGACGTAAACGGCCACAAGTTCAGCGTGTCCGGC
GAGGGCGAGGGCGATGCCACCTACGGCAAGCTGACCCTGAAGTTCATCTGCACCACCGGCAAGCTGCCCG
TGCCCTGGCCCACCCTCGTGACCACCCTGAGCTGGGGCGTGCAGTGCTTCGCCCGCTACCCCGACCACAT
GAAGCAGCACGACTTCTTCAAGTCCGCCATGCCCGAAGGCTACGTCCAGGAGCGCACCATCTTCTTCAAG
GACGACGGCAACTACAAGACCCGCGCCGAGGTGAAGTTCGAGGGCGACACCCTGGTGAACCGCATCGAGC
TGAAGGGCATCGACTTCAAGGAGGACGGCAACATCCTGGGGCACAAGCTGGAGTACAACGCCATCCACGG
CAACGTCTATATCACCGCCGACAAGCAGAAGAACGGCATCAAGGCCAACTTCGGCCTCAACTGCAACATC
GAGGACGGCAGCGTGCAGCTCGCCGACCACTACCAGCAGAACACCCCCATCGGCGACGGCCCCGTGCTGC
TGCCCGACAACCACTACCTGAGCACCCAGTCCAAGCTGAGCAAAGACCCCAACGAGAAGCGCGATCACAT
GGTCCTGCTGGAGTTCGTGACCGCCGCCGGGATCACTCTCGGCATGGACGAGCTGTATACCGGTGCAGCC
CTGCAGGAGAAGAAGTCATGCAGCCAGCGCATGGCCGAATTCCGGCAATACTGTTGGAACCCGGACACTG
GGCAGATGCTGGGCCGCACCCCAGCCCGGTGGGTGTGGATCAGCCTGTACTATGCAGCTTTCTACGTGGT
CATGACTGGGCTCTTTGCCTTGTGCATCTATGTGCTGATGCAGACCATTGATCCCTACACCCCCGACTAC
CAGGACCAGTTAAAGTCACCGGGGGTAACCTTGAGACCGGATGTGTATGGGGAAAGAGGGCTGCAGATTT
CCTACAACATCTCTGAAAACAGCTCTAGACAGGCCCAGATCACCGGACGTCCGGAGGGAGCTGTACAAGA
GCTGATCAGCAGCGCCACCAGATCTCTGTTTGCCGCCGGAGGCATCAACCCTTGGCCTAACCCCTACCAC
CACGAGGACATGGGCTGTGGAGGAATGACACCTACAGGCGAGTGCTTCAGCACCGAGTGGTGGTGTGACC
CTTCTTACGGACTGAGCGACGCCGGATACGGATATTGCTTCGTGGAGGCCACAGGCGGCTACCTGGTCGT
GGGAGTGGAGAAGAAGCAGGCTTGGCTGCACAGCAGAGGCACACCAGGAGAAAAGATCGGCGCCCAGGTC
TGCCAGTGGATTGCTTTCAGCATCGCCATCGCCCTGCTGACATTCTACGGCTTCAGCGCCTGGAAGGCCA
CTTGCGGTTGGGAGGAGGTCTACGTCTGTTGCGTCGAGGTGCTGTTCGTGACCCTGGAGATCTTCAAGGA
GTTCAGCAGCCCCGCCACAGTGTACCTGTCTACCGGCAACCACGCCTATTGCCTGCGCTACTTCGAGTGG
CTGCTGTCTTGCCCCGTGATCCTGATCAAGCTGAGCAACCTGAGCGGCCTGAAGAACGACTACAGCAAGC
GGACCATGGGCCTGATCGTGTCTTGCGTGGGAATGATCGTGTTCGGCATGGCCGCAGGACTGGCTACCGA
TTGGCTCAAGTGGCTGCTGTATATCGTGTCTTGCATCTACGGCGGCTACATGTACTTCCAGGCCGCCAAG
TGCTACGTGGAAGCCAACCACAGCGTGCCTAAAGGCCATTGCCGCATGGTCGTGAAGCTGATGGCCTACG
CTTACTTCGCCTCTTGGGGCAGCTACCCAATCCTCTGGGCAGTGGGACCAGAAGGACTGCTGAAGCTGAG
CCCTTACGCCAACAGCATCGGCCACAGCATCTGCGACATCATCGCCAAGGAGTTTTGGACCTTCCTGGCC
CACCACCTGAGGATCAAGATCCACGAGCACATCCTGATCCACGGCGACATCCGGAAGACCACCAAGATGG
AGATCGGAGGCGAGGAGGTGGAAGTGGAAGAGTTCGTGGAGGAGGAGGACGAGGACACAGTGCTCGAGCA
GAGCCAGCCCATCCTGAACACCAAGGAGATGGCCCCCCAGAGCAAGCCCCCCGAGGAGCTGGAGATGAGC
AGCATGCCCAGCCCCGTGGCCCCCCTGCCCGCCCGCACCGAGGGCGTGATCGACATGCGCAGCATGAGCA
GCATCGACAGCTTCATCAGCTGCGCCACCGACTTCCCCGAGGCCACCCGCTTC
